Addgene plasmid #125491: lentiSAMv2 CRY2-TSS-guide3
Purpose: CRISPR-mediated activation of CRY2. Catalytically inactive Cas9 from S. pyogenes and VP64 with 2A-BlastR.
Depositing lab: Jorge Ferrer. Depositing organization: Imperial College London. Publication: Human pancreatic islet three-dimensional chromatin architecture provides insights into the genetics of type 2 diabetes. Miguel-Escalada I, Bonas-Guarch S, Cebola I, Ponsa-Cobas J, Mendieta-Esteban J, Atla G, Javierre BM, Rolando DMY, Farabella I, Morgan CC, Garcia-Hurtado J, Beucher A, Moran I, Pasquali L, Ramos-Rodriguez M, Appel EVR, Linneberg A, Gjesing AP, Witte DR, Pedersen O, Grarup N, Ravassard P, Torrents D, Mercader JM, Piemonti L, Berney T, de Koning EJP, Kerr-Conte J, Pattou F, Fedko IO, Groop L, Prokopenko I, Hansen T, Marti-Renom MA, Fraser P, Ferrer J. Nat Genet. 2019 Jun 28. pii: 10.1038/s41588-019-0457-0. doi: 10.1038/s41588-019-0457-0. PubMed 31253982.
Backbone
  Vector backbone: lentiSAMv2
  Backbone manufacturer: Feng Zhang (Addgene #75112)
  Vector type: Mammalian Expression, Lentiviral, CRISPR
  Selectable markers: Blasticidin
Growth in bacteria
  Bacterial resistance: Ampicillin, 100 μg/mL
  Growth temperature: 37°C
  Growth strain: Stbl3
  Copy number: High Copy
Gene/Insert
  Gene/Insert name: dCas9-VP64-2A-BlastR
  gRNA/shRNA sequence: GGGACTAAGGGTGGAGTTG
  Species: H. sapiens (human)
  Promoter: EF1a core and U6
  Cloning method: Restriction Enzyme; 5′ cloning site Unknown (destroyed during cloning); 3′ cloning site Unknown (destroyed during cloning)
  Sequencing primers: 5′ GATCCGCCACCATGGATGC
Terms and licenses: Academic/Nonprofit Terms; Industry Terms: Not Available to Industry
How to cite: lentiSAMv2 CRY2-TSS-guide3 was a gift from Jorge Ferrer (Addgene plasmid # 125491 ; http://n2t.net/addgene:125491 ; RRID:Addgene_125491)
