[The description below was written by a language model from this plasmid's Addgene catalogue record and pLannotate feature annotations shown in this document.]
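Description:
lentiSAMv2 CRY2-TSS-guide3 is a 13.5 kb lentiviral CRISPR activation plasmid built on the lentiSAMv2 backbone, carrying a single guide RNA directed at the transcription start site region of human CRY2 together with the dCas9-VP64 activator. It is propagated in E. coli through a high-copy ColE1/pUC-type origin with ampicillin resistance. The backbone also contains an f1 origin and an SV40/EM7-driven bleomycin/Zeocin resistance cassette lying outside the lentiviral unit.

The transfer cassette has a CMV enhancer/promoter fused to a truncated HIV-1 5' LTR, which drives genomic RNA production in packaging cells. This is followed by the Ψ packaging signal with a partial gag fragment, the RRE for Rev-dependent export, and the cPPT/CTS. Within the provirus, a human U6 promoter transcribes the CRY2 guide joined to an S. pyogenes scaffold that has been modified with two MS2 stem loops. These loops can recruit MS2 coat protein fusions, which are not encoded on this plasmid. Downstream, the EF-1α core promoter expresses catalytically dead Cas9 (D10A/N863A) with a nucleoplasmin NLS. According to the catalogue entry it is fused to VP64 and linked through a 2A peptide to blasticidin S deaminase, although the VP64 and 2A segments were not individually annotated in the feature table. A WPRE enhances transcript expression, and the cassette ends with a truncated LTR and a bGH polyadenylation signal.

The construct is intended for lentiviral delivery into human cells, with blasticidin selection of transduced populations, to activate endogenous CRY2 transcription. It was deposited in connection with a study of chromatin architecture in human pancreatic islets and type 2 diabetes genetics.
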