Features (pLannotate 1.2.2; 38 found; start..end, strand, type, name):
     18..36      +  misc_RNA       MS2 stem loop: stem loop that binds the bacteriophage MS2 coat protein
     47..83      +  misc_RNA       gRNA scaffold (fragment): guide RNA scaffold for the Streptococcus pyogenes CRISPR/Cas9 system
     88..106     +  misc_RNA       MS2 stem loop: stem loop that binds the bacteriophage MS2 coat protein
    117..136     +  misc_RNA       gRNA scaffold (fragment): guide RNA scaffold for the Streptococcus pyogenes CRISPR/Cas9 system
    149..167     +  CDS            small t antigen (fragment): SV40 (simian virus 40) small t antigen
    193..404     +  promoter       EF-1α core promoter: core promoter for human elongation factor EF-1α
    421..468     +  CDS            nucleoplasmin NLS: bipartite nuclear localization signal from nucleoplasmin
    468..4569    +  CDS            dCas9 (fragment): catalytically dead mutant of the Cas9 endonuclease from the Streptococcus pyogenes Type II CRISPR/Cas system RNA-guided DNA-binding protein that lacks endonuclease activity due to the D10A mutation in the RuvC catalytic domain and the N863A mutation in the HNH catalytic domain
   4894..5292    +  CDS            BSD: blasticidin S deaminase; Aspergillus terreus BSD; confers resistance to blasticidin
   5293..5314    +  misc_feature   MCS (fragment): pBluescript multiple cloning site
   5317..5905    +  misc_feature   WPRE: woodchuck hepatitis virus posttranscriptional regulatory element
   5842..6423    +  CDS            nef (fragment): NEF_HV1H2 - Experimental evidence at protein level: Swiss-Prot protein existence level 1. Extracellular Nef protein targets CD4(+) T-lymphocytes for apoptosis by interacting with CXCR4 surface receptors. From Human immunodeficiency virus type 1 group M subtype B (isolate HXB2) (HIV-1).
   6430..6610    +  LTR            5' LTR (truncated): truncated 5' long terminal repeat (LTR) from HIV-1
   6642..6866    +  polyA_signal   bGH poly(A) signal: bovine growth hormone polyadenylation signal
   6870..6891    +  promoter       SV40 promoter (fragment): SV40 enhancer and early promoter
   6912..7340    +  rep_origin     f1 ori (sequence partly withheld): f1 bacteriophage origin of replication; arrow indicates direction of (+) strand synthesis
   7354..7683    +  promoter       SV40 promoter: SV40 enhancer and early promoter
   7731..7778    +  promoter       EM7 promoter: synthetic bacterial promoter&nbsp
   7797..8171    +  CDS            BleoR: antibiotic-binding protein; Sh ble from Streptoalloteichus hindustanus; confers resistance to bleomycin, phleomycin, and Zeocin™
   8181..8306    +  CDS            ble (fragment): BLE_KLEPN - Experimental evidence at protein level: Swiss-Prot protein existence level 1. Binding protein with a strong affinity to the bleomycin family of antibiotics. Binds to CL990; an antimitotic-antibiotic compound. From Klebsiella pneumoniae.
   8301..8422    +  polyA_signal   SV40 poly(A) signal: SV40 polyadenylation signal
   8493..8515    -  protein_bind   lac operator (fragment): The lac repressor binds to the lac operator to inhibit transcription in E. coli. This inhibition can be relieved by adding lactose or isopropyl-β-D-thiogalactopyranoside (IPTG). lac repressor encoded by lacI
   8519..8549    -  promoter       lac promoter: promoter for the E. coli lac operon
   8564..8585    -  protein_bind   CAP binding site: CAP binding activates transcription in the presence of cAMP. E. coli catabolite activator protein
   8598..8690    -  CDS            lacI (fragment): lac repressor; lacI; The lac repressor binds to the lac operator to inhibit transcription in E. coli. This inhibition can be relieved by adding lactose or isopropyl-β-D-thiogalactopyranoside (IPTG).
   8873..9461    -  rep_origin     ori: high-copy-number ColE1/pMB1/pBR322/pUC origin of replication
   9632..10492   -  CDS            AmpR: β-lactamase; bla; confers resistance to ampicillin, carbenicillin, and related antibiotics
  10493..10597   -  promoter       AmpR promoter: bla
  10656..10708   -  misc_feature   bom (fragment): basis of mobility region from pBR322
  10863..11242   +  enhancer       CMV enhancer: human cytomegalovirus immediate early enhancer
  11243..11442   +  promoter       CMV promoter: human cytomegalovirus (CMV) immediate early promoter
  11460..11640   +  LTR            5' LTR (truncated): truncated 5' long terminal repeat (LTR) from HIV-1
  11687..11812   +  misc_feature   HIV-1 Ψ: packaging signal of human immunodeficiency virus type 1
  11796..12159   +  CDS            HIV-1 gag (fragment): gag protein from human immunodeficiency virus 1; gag
  12305..12538   +  misc_feature   RRE: The Rev response element (RRE) of HIV-1 allows for Rev-dependent mRNA export from the nucleus to the cytoplasm.
  12915..13015   +  CDS            Rev (fragment): human immunodeficiency virus 1 (HIV-1) Rev protein; rev; enhances nuclear export of unspliced and incompletely spliced viral mRNAs
  13065..13182   +  misc_feature   cPPT/CTS: central polypurine tract and central termination sequence of HIV-1
  13232..13472   +  promoter       U6 promoter: RNA polymerase III promoter for human U6 snRNA
>Addgene plasmid #125491 | lentiSAMv2 CRY2-TSS-guide3 | addgene full sequence | sequence record 251533 | Addgene NGS Result
GTTTTAGAGCTAGGCCAACATGAGGATCACCCATGTCTGCAGGGCCTAGCAAGTTAAAATAAGGCTAGTC
CGTTATCAACTTGGCCAACATGAGGATCACCCATGTCTGCAGGGCCAAGTGGCACCGAGTCGGTGCTTTT
TTTGGATCCTAGGTCTTGAAAGGAGTGGGAATTGGCTCCGGTGCCCGTCAGTGGGCAGAGCGCACATCGC
CCACAGTCCCCGAGAAGTTGGGGGGAGGGGTCGGCAATTGATCCGGTGCCTAGAGAAGGTGGCGCGGGGT
AAACTGGGAAAGTGATGTCGTGTACTGGCTCCGCCTTTTTCCCGAGGGTGGGGGAGAACCGTATATAAGT
GCAGTAGTCGCCGTGAACGTTCTTTTTCGCAACGGGTTTGCCGCCAGAACACAGGCGTACGGCCACCATG
AAAAGGCCGGCGGCCACGAAAAAGGCCGGCCAGGCAAAAAAGAAAAAGGACAAGAAGTACAGCATCGGCC
TGGCCATCGGCACCAACTCTGTGGGCTGGGCCGTGATCACCGACGAGTACAAGGTGCCCAGCAAGAAATT
CAAGGTGCTGGGCAACACCGACCGGCACAGCATCAAGAAGAACCTGATCGGAGCCCTGCTGTTCGACAGC
GGCGAAACAGCCGAGGCCACCCGGCTGAAGAGAACCGCCAGAAGAAGATACACCAGACGGAAGAACCGGA
TCTGCTATCTGCAAGAGATCTTCAGCAACGAGATGGCCAAGGTGGACGACAGCTTCTTCCACAGACTGGA
AGAGTCCTTCCTGGTGGAAGAGGATAAGAAGCACGAGCGGCACCCCATCTTCGGCAACATCGTGGACGAG
GTGGCCTACCACGAGAAGTACCCCACCATCTACCACCTGAGAAAGAAACTGGTGGACAGCACCGACAAGG
CCGACCTGCGGCTGATCTATCTGGCCCTGGCCCACATGATCAAGTTCCGGGGCCACTTCCTGATCGAGGG
CGACCTGAACCCCGACAACAGCGACGTGGACAAGCTGTTCATCCAGCTGGTGCAGACCTACAACCAGCTG
TTCGAGGAAAACCCCATCAACGCCAGCGGCGTGGACGCCAAGGCCATCCTGTCTGCCAGACTGAGCAAGA
GCAGACGGCTGGAAAATCTGATCGCCCAGCTGCCCGGCGAGAAGAAGAATGGCCTGTTCGGCAACCTGAT
TGCCCTGAGCCTGGGCCTGACCCCCAACTTCAAGAGCAACTTCGACCTGGCCGAGGATGCCAAACTGCAG
CTGAGCAAGGACACCTACGACGACGACCTGGACAACCTGCTGGCCCAGATCGGCGACCAGTACGCCGACC
TGTTTCTGGCCGCCAAGAACCTGTCCGACGCCATCCTGCTGAGCGACATCCTGAGAGTGAACACCGAGAT
CACCAAGGCCCCCCTGAGCGCCTCTATGATCAAGAGATACGACGAGCACCACCAGGACCTGACCCTGCTG
AAAGCTCTCGTGCGGCAGCAGCTGCCTGAGAAGTACAAAGAGATTTTCTTCGACCAGAGCAAGAACGGCT
ACGCCGGCTACATTGACGGCGGAGCCAGCCAGGAAGAGTTCTACAAGTTCATCAAGCCCATCCTGGAAAA
GATGGACGGCACCGAGGAACTGCTCGTGAAGCTGAACAGAGAGGACCTGCTGCGGAAGCAGCGGACCTTC
GACAACGGCAGCATCCCCCACCAGATCCACCTGGGAGAGCTGCACGCCATTCTGCGGCGGCAGGAAGATT
TTTACCCATTCCTGAAGGACAACCGGGAAAAGATCGAGAAGATCCTGACCTTCCGCATCCCCTACTACGT
GGGCCCTCTGGCCAGGGGAAACAGCAGATTCGCCTGGATGACCAGAAAGAGCGAGGAAACCATCACCCCC
TGGAACTTCGAGGAAGTGGTGGACAAGGGCGCTTCCGCCCAGAGCTTCATCGAGCGGATGACCAACTTCG
ATAAGAACCTGCCCAACGAGAAGGTGCTGCCCAAGCACAGCCTGCTGTACGAGTACTTCACCGTGTATAA
CGAGCTGACCAAAGTGAAATACGTGACCGAGGGAATGAGAAAGCCCGCCTTCCTGAGCGGCGAGCAGAAA
AAGGCCATCGTGGACCTGCTGTTCAAGACCAACCGGAAAGTGACCGTGAAGCAGCTGAAAGAGGACTACT
TCAAGAAAATCGAGTGCTTCGACTCCGTGGAAATCTCCGGCGTGGAAGATCGGTTCAACGCCTCCCTGGG
CACATACCACGATCTGCTGAAAATTATCAAGGACAAGGACTTCCTGGACAATGAGGAAAACGAGGACATT
CTGGAAGATATCGTGCTGACCCTGACACTGTTTGAGGACAGAGAGATGATCGAGGAACGGCTGAAAACCT
ATGCCCACCTGTTCGACGACAAAGTGATGAAGCAGCTGAAGCGGCGGAGATACACCGGCTGGGGCAGGCT
GAGCCGGAAGCTGATCAACGGCATCCGGGACAAGCAGTCCGGCAAGACAATCCTGGATTTCCTGAAGTCC
GACGGCTTCGCCAACAGAAACTTCATGCAGCTGATCCACGACGACAGCCTGACCTTTAAAGAGGACATCC
AGAAAGCCCAGGTGTCCGGCCAGGGCGATAGCCTGCACGAGCACATTGCCAATCTGGCCGGCAGCCCCGC
CATTAAGAAGGGCATCCTGCAGACAGTGAAGGTGGTGGACGAGCTCGTGAAAGTGATGGGCCGGCACAAG
CCCGAGAACATCGTGATCGAAATGGCCAGAGAGAACCAGACCACCCAGAAGGGACAGAAGAACAGCCGCG
AGAGAATGAAGCGGATCGAAGAGGGCATCAAAGAGCTGGGCAGCCAGATCCTGAAAGAACACCCCGTGGA
AAACACCCAGCTGCAGAACGAGAAGCTGTACCTGTACTACCTGCAGAATGGGCGGGATATGTACGTGGAC
CAGGAACTGGACATCAACCGGCTGTCCGACTACGATGTGGACCACATCGTGCCTCAGAGCTTTCTGAAGG
ACGACTCCATCGACAACAAGGTGCTGACCAGAAGCGACAAGGCCCGGGGCAAGAGCGACAACGTGCCCTC
CGAAGAGGTCGTGAAGAAGATGAAGAACTACTGGCGGCAGCTGCTGAACGCCAAGCTGATTACCCAGAGA
AAGTTCGACAATCTGACCAAGGCCGAGAGAGGCGGCCTGAGCGAACTGGATAAGGCCGGCTTCATCAAGA
GACAGCTGGTGGAAACCCGGCAGATCACAAAGCACGTGGCACAGATCCTGGACTCCCGGATGAACACTAA
GTACGACGAGAATGACAAGCTGATCCGGGAAGTGAAAGTGATCACCCTGAAGTCCAAGCTGGTGTCCGAT
TTCCGGAAGGATTTCCAGTTTTACAAAGTGCGCGAGATCAACAACTACCACCACGCCCACGACGCCTACC
TGAACGCCGTCGTGGGAACCGCCCTGATCAAAAAGTACCCTAAGCTGGAAAGCGAGTTCGTGTACGGCGA
CTACAAGGTGTACGACGTGCGGAAGATGATCGCCAAGAGCGAGCAGGAAATCGGCAAGGCTACCGCCAAG
TACTTCTTCTACAGCAACATCATGAACTTTTTCAAGACCGAGATTACCCTGGCCAACGGCGAGATCCGGA
AGCGGCCTCTGATCGAGACAAACGGCGAAACCGGGGAGATCGTGTGGGATAAGGGCCGGGATTTTGCCAC
CGTGCGGAAAGTGCTGAGCATGCCCCAAGTGAATATCGTGAAAAAGACCGAGGTGCAGACAGGCGGCTTC
AGCAAAGAGTCTATCCTGCCCAAGAGGAACAGCGATAAGCTGATCGCCAGAAAGAAGGACTGGGACCCTA
AGAAGTACGGCGGCTTCGACAGCCCCACCGTGGCCTATTCTGTGCTGGTGGTGGCCAAAGTGGAAAAGGG
CAAGTCCAAGAAACTGAAGAGTGTGAAAGAGCTGCTGGGGATCACCATCATGGAAAGAAGCAGCTTCGAG
AAGAATCCCATCGACTTTCTGGAAGCCAAGGGCTACAAAGAAGTGAAAAAGGACCTGATCATCAAGCTGC
CTAAGTACTCCCTGTTCGAGCTGGAAAACGGCCGGAAGAGAATGCTGGCCTCTGCCGGCGAACTGCAGAA
GGGAAACGAACTGGCCCTGCCCTCCAAATATGTGAACTTCCTGTACCTGGCCAGCCACTATGAGAAGCTG
AAGGGCTCCCCCGAGGATAATGAGCAGAAACAGCTGTTTGTGGAACAGCACAAGCACTACCTGGACGAGA
TCATCGAGCAGATCAGCGAGTTCTCCAAGAGAGTGATCCTGGCCGACGCTAATCTGGACAAAGTGCTGTC
CGCCTACAACAAGCACCGGGATAAGCCCATCAGAGAGCAGGCCGAGAATATCATCCACCTGTTTACCCTG
ACCAATCTGGGAGCCCCTGCCGCCTTCAAGTACTTTGACACCACCATCGACCGGAAGAGGTACACCAGCA
CCAAAGAGGTGCTGGACGCCACCCTGATCCACCAGAGCATCACCGGCCTGTACGAGACACGGATCGACCT
GTCTCAGCTGGGAGGCGACAGCGCTGGAGGAGGTGGAAGCGGAGGAGGAGGAAGCGGAGGAGGAGGTAGC
GGACCTAAGAAAAAGAGGAAGGTGGCGGCCGCTGGATCCGGACGGGCTGACGCATTGGACGATTTTGATC
TGGATATGCTGGGAAGTGACGCCCTCGATGATTTTGACCTTGACATGCTTGGTTCGGATGCCCTTGATGA
CTTTGACCTCGACATGCTCGGCAGTGACGCCCTTGATGATTTCGACCTGGACATGCTGATTAACTGTACA
GGCAGTGGAGAGGGCAGAGGAAGTCTGCTAACATGCGGTGACGTCGAGGAGAATCCTGGCCCAATGGCCA
AGCCTTTGTCTCAAGAAGAATCCACCCTCATTGAAAGAGCAACGGCTACAATCAACAGCATCCCCATCTC
TGAAGACTACAGCGTCGCCAGCGCAGCTCTCTCTAGCGACGGCCGCATCTTCACTGGTGTCAATGTATAT
CATTTTACTGGGGGACCTTGTGCAGAACTCGTGGTGCTGGGCACTGCTGCTGCTGCGGCAGCTGGCAACC
TGACTTGTATCGTCGCGATCGGAAATGAGAACAGGGGCATCTTGAGCCCCTGCGGACGGTGCCGACAGGT
GCTTCTCGATCTGCATCCTGGGATCAAAGCCATAGTGAAGGACAGTGATGGACAGCCGACGGCAGTTGGG
ATTCGTGAATTGCTGCCCTCTGGTTATGTGTGGGAGGGCTAAGAATTCGATATCAAGCTTATCGGTAATC
AACCTCTGGATTACAAAATTTGTGAAAGATTGACTGGTATTCTTAACTATGTTGCTCCTTTTACGCTATG
TGGATACGCTGCTTTAATGCCTTTGTATCATGCTATTGCTTCCCGTATGGCTTTCATTTTCTCCTCCTTG
TATAAATCCTGGTTGCTGTCTCTTTATGAGGAGTTGTGGCCCGTTGTCAGGCAACGTGGCGTGGTGTGCA
CTGTGTTTGCTGACGCAACCCCCACTGGTTGGGGCATTGCCACCACCTGTCAGCTCCTTTCCGGGACTTT
CGCTTTCCCCCTCCCTATTGCCACGGCGGAACTCATCGCCGCCTGCCTTGCCCGCTGCTGGACAGGGGCT
CGGCTGTTGGGCACTGACAATTCCGTGGTGTTGTCGGGGAAATCATCGTCCTTTCCTTGGCTGCTCGCCT
GTGTTGCCACCTGGATTCTGCGCGGGACGTCCTTCTGCTACGTCCCTTCGGCCCTCAATCCAGCGGACCT
TCCTTCCCGCGGCCTGCTGCCGGCTCTGCGGCCTCTTCCGCGTCTTCGCCTTCGCCCTCAGACGAGTCGG
ATCTCCCTTTGGGCCGCCTCCCCGCATCGATACCGTCGACCTCGAGACCTAGAAAAACATGGAGCAATCA
CAAGTAGCAATACAGCAGCTACCAATGCTGATTGTGCCTGGCTAGAAGCACAAGAGGAGGAGGAGGTGGG
TTTTCCAGTCACACCTCAGGTACCTTTAAGACCAATGACTTACAAGGCAGCTGTAGATCTTAGCCACTTT
TTAAAAGAAAAGGGGGGACTGGAAGGGCTAATTCACTCCCAACGAAGACAAGATATCCTTGATCTGTGGA
TCTACCACACACAAGGCTACTTCCCTGATTGGCAGAACTACACACCAGGGCCAGGGATCAGATATCCACT
GACCTTTGGATGGTGCTACAAGCTAGTACCAGTTGAGCAAGAGAAGGTAGAAGAAGCCAATGAAGGAGAG
AACACCCGCTTGTTACACCCTGTGAGCCTGCATGGGATGGATGACCCGGAGAGAGAAGTATTAGAGTGGA
GGTTTGACAGCCGCCTAGCATTTCATCACATGGCCCGAGAGCTGCATCCGGACTGTACTGGGTCTCTCTG
GTTAGACCAGATCTGAGCCTGGGAGCTCTCTGGCTAACTAGGGAACCCACTGCTTAAGCCTCAATAAAGC
TTGCCTTGAGTGCTTCAAGTAGTGTGTGCCCGTCTGTTGTGTGACTCTGGTAACTAGAGATCCCTCAGAC
CCTTTTAGTCAGTGTGGAAAATCTCTAGCAGGGCCCGTTTAAACCCGCTGATCAGCCTCGACTGTGCCTT
CTAGTTGCCAGCCATCTGTTGTTTGCCCCTCCCCCGTGCCTTCCTTGACCCTGGAAGGTGCCACTCCCAC
TGTCCTTTCCTAATAAAATGAGGAAATTGCATCGCATTGTCTGAGTAGGTGTCATTCTATTCTGGGGGGT
GGGGTGGGGCAGGACAGCAAGGGGGAGGATTGGGAAGACAATAGCAGGCATGCTGGGGATGCGGTGGGCT
CTATGGCTTCTGAGGCGGAAAGAACCAGCTGGGGCTCTAGGGGGTATCCCC
[124 nt withheld, positions 6912-7035]
C
[91 nt withheld, positions 7037-7127]
A
[49 nt withheld, positions 7129-7177]
CCTTTGACGTTGGAGTCCACGTTCTTT
[37 nt withheld, positions 7205-7241]
ACCCTATCTCGGTCTATTCTTTTGATTTATAAGGGATTTTGCCGATTTCGGCCTATTGGTTAAAAAATGA
GCTGATTTAACAAAAATTTAACGCGAATTAATTCTGTGGAATGTGTGTCAGTTAGGGTGTGGAAAGTCCC
CAGGCTCCCCAGCAGGCAGAAGTATGCAAAGCATGCATCTCAATTAGTCAGCAACCAGGTGTGGAAAGTC
CCCAGGCTCCCCAGCAGGCAGAAGTATGCAAAGCATGCATCTCAATTAGTCAGCAACCATAGTCCCGCCC
CTAACTCCGCCCATCCCGCCCCTAACTCCGCCCAGTTCCGCCCATTCTCCGCCCCATGGCTGACTAATTT
TTTTTATTTATGCAGAGGCCGAGGCCGCCTCTGCCTCTGAGCTATTCCAGAAGTAGTGAGGAGGCTTTTT
TGGAGGCCTAGGCTTTTGCAAAAAGCTCCCGGGAGCTTGTATATCCATTTTCGGATCTGATCAGCACGTG
TTGACAATTAATCATCGGCATAGTATATCGGCATAGTATAATACGACAAGGTGAGGAACTAAACCATGGC
CAAGTTGACCAGTGCCGTTCCGGTGCTCACCGCGCGCGACGTCGCCGGAGCGGTCGAGTTCTGGACCGAC
CGGCTCGGGTTCTCCCGGGACTTCGTGGAGGACGACTTCGCCGGTGTGGTCCGGGACGACGTGACCCTGT
TCATCAGCGCGGTCCAGGACCAGGTGGTGCCGGACAACACCCTGGCCTGGGTGTGGGTGCGCGGCCTGGA
CGAGCTGTACGCCGAGTGGTCGGAGGTCGTGTCCACGAACTTCCGGGACGCCTCCGGGCCGGCCATGACC
GAGATCGGCGAGCAGCCGTGGGGGCGGGAGTTCGCCCTGCGCGACCCGGCCGGCAACTGCGTGCACTTCG
TGGCCGAGGAGCAGGACTGACACGTGCTACGAGATTTCGATTCCACCGCCGCCTTCTATGAAAGGTTGGG
CTTCGGAATCGTTTTCCGGGACGCCGGCTGGATGATCCTCCAGCGCGGGGATCTCATGCTGGAGTTCTTC
GCCCACCCCAACTTGTTTATTGCAGCTTATAATGGTTACAAATAAAGCAATAGCATCACAAATTTCACAA
ATAAAGCATTTTTTTCACTGCATTCTAGTTGTGGTTTGTCCAAACTCATCAATGTATCTTATCATGTCTG
TATACCGTCGACCTCTAGCTAGAGCTTGGCGTAATCATGGTCATAGCTGTTTCCTGTGTGAAATTGTTAT
CCGCTCACAATTCCACACAACATACGAGCCGGAAGCATAAAGTGTAAAGCCTGGGGTGCCTAATGAGTGA
GCTAACTCACATTAATTGCGTTGCGCTCACTGCCCGCTTTCCAGTCGGGAAACCTGTCGTGCCAGCTGCA
TTAATGAATCGGCCAACGCGCGGGGAGAGGCGGTTTGCGTATTGGGCGCTCTTCCGCTTCCTCGCTCACT
GACTCGCTGCGCTCGGTCGTTCGGCTGCGGCGAGCGGTATCAGCTCACTCAAAGGCGGTAATACGGTTAT
CCACAGAATCAGGGGATAACGCAGGAAAGAACATGTGAGCAAAAGGCCAGCAAAAGGCCAGGAACCGTAA
AAAGGCCGCGTTGCTGGCGTTTTTCCATAGGCTCCGCCCCCCTGACGAGCATCACAAAAATCGACGCTCA
AGTCAGAGGTGGCGAAACCCGACAGGACTATAAAGATACCAGGCGTTTCCCCCTGGAAGCTCCCTCGTGC
GCTCTCCTGTTCCGACCCTGCCGCTTACCGGATACCTGTCCGCCTTTCTCCCTTCGGGAAGCGTGGCGCT
TTCTCATAGCTCACGCTGTAGGTATCTCAGTTCGGTGTAGGTCGTTCGCTCCAAGCTGGGCTGTGTGCAC
GAACCCCCCGTTCAGCCCGACCGCTGCGCCTTATCCGGTAACTATCGTCTTGAGTCCAACCCGGTAAGAC
ACGACTTATCGCCACTGGCAGCAGCCACTGGTAACAGGATTAGCAGAGCGAGGTATGTAGGCGGTGCTAC
AGAGTTCTTGAAGTGGTGGCCTAACTACGGCTACACTAGAAGAACAGTATTTGGTATCTGCGCTCTGCTG
AAGCCAGTTACCTTCGGAAAAAGAGTTGGTAGCTCTTGATCCGGCAAACAAACCACCGCTGGTAGCGGTG
GTTTTTTTGTTTGCAAGCAGCAGATTACGCGCAGAAAAAAAGGATCTCAAGAAGATCCTTTGATCTTTTC
TACGGGGTCTGACGCTCAGTGGAACGAAAACTCACGTTAAGGGATTTTGGTCATGAGATTATCAAAAAGG
ATCTTCACCTAGATCCTTTTAAATTAAAAATGAAGTTTTAAATCAATCTAAAGTATATATGAGTAAACTT
GGTCTGACAGTTACCAATGCTTAATCAGTGAGGCACCTATCTCAGCGATCTGTCTATTTCGTTCATCCAT
AGTTGCCTGACTCCCCGTCGTGTAGATAACTACGATACGGGAGGGCTTACCATCTGGCCCCAGTGCTGCA
ATGATACCGCGAGACCCACGCTCACCGGCTCCAGATTTATCAGCAATAAACCAGCCAGCCGGAAGGGCCG
AGCGCAGAAGTGGTCCTGCAACTTTATCCGCCTCCATCCAGTCTATTAATTGTTGCCGGGAAGCTAGAGT
AAGTAGTTCGCCAGTTAATAGTTTGCGCAACGTTGTTGCCATTGCTACAGGCATCGTGGTGTCACGCTCG
TCGTTTGGTATGGCTTCATTCAGCTCCGGTTCCCAACGATCAAGGCGAGTTACATGATCCCCCATGTTGT
GCAAAAAAGCGGTTAGCTCCTTCGGTCCTCCGATCGTTGTCAGAAGTAAGTTGGCCGCAGTGTTATCACT
CATGGTTATGGCAGCACTGCATAATTCTCTTACTGTCATGCCATCCGTAAGATGCTTTTCTGTGACTGGT
GAGTACTCAACCAAGTCATTCTGAGAATAGTGTATGCGGCGACCGAGTTGCTCTTGCCCGGCGTCAATAC
GGGATAATACCGCGCCACATAGCAGAACTTTAAAAGTGCTCATCATTGGAAAACGTTCTTCGGGGCGAAA
ACTCTCAAGGATCTTACCGCTGTTGAGATCCAGTTCGATGTAACCCACTCGTGCACCCAACTGATCTTCA
GCATCTTTTACTTTCACCAGCGTTTCTGGGTGAGCAAAAACAGGAAGGCAAAATGCCGCAAAAAAGGGAA
TAAGGGCGACACGGAAATGTTGAATACTCATACTCTTCCTTTTTCAATATTATTGAAGCATTTATCAGGG
TTATTGTCTCATGAGCGGATACATATTTGAATGTATTTAGAAAAATAAACAAATAGGGGTTCCGCGCACA
TTTCCCCGAAAAGTGCCACCTGACGTCGACGGATCGGGAGATCTCCCGATCCCCTATGGTGCACTCTCAG
TACAATCTGCTCTGATGCCGCATAGTTAAGCCAGTATCTGCTCCCTGCTTGTGTGTTGGAGGTCGCTGAG
TAGTGCGCGAGCAAAATTTAAGCTACAACAAGGCAAGGCTTGACCGACAATTGCATGAAGAATCTGCTTA
GGGTTAGGCGTTTTGCGCTGCTTCGCGATGTACGGGCCAGATATACGCGTTGACATTGATTATTGACTAG
TTATTAATAGTAATCAATTACGGGGTCATTAGTTCATAGCCCATATATGGAGTTCCGCGTTACATAACTT
ACGGTAAATGGCCCGCCTGGCTGACCGCCCAACGACCCCCGCCCATTGACGTCAATAATGACGTATGTTC
CCATAGTAACGCCAATAGGGACTTTCCATTGACGTCAATGGGTGGAGTATTTACGGTAAACTGCCCACTT
GGCAGTACATCAAGTGTATCATATGCCAAGTACGCCCCCTATTGACGTCAATGACGGTAAATGGCCCGCC
TGGCATTATGCCCAGTACATGACCTTATGGGACTTTCCTACTTGGCAGTACATCTACGTATTAGTCATCG
CTATTACCATGGTGATGCGGTTTTGGCAGTACATCAATGGGCGTGGATAGCGGTTTGACTCACGGGGATT
TCCAAGTCTCCACCCCATTGACGTCAATGGGAGTTTGTTTTGGCACCAAAATCAACGGGACTTTCCAAAA
TGTCGTAACAACTCCGCCCCATTGACGCAAATGGGCGGTAGGCGTGTACGGTGGGAGGTCTATATAAGCA
GCGCGTTTTGCCTGTACTGGGTCTCTCTGGTTAGACCAGATCTGAGCCTGGGAGCTCTCTGGCTAACTAG
GGAACCCACTGCTTAAGCCTCAATAAAGCTTGCCTTGAGTGCTTCAAGTAGTGTGTGCCCGTCTGTTGTG
TGACTCTGGTAACTAGAGATCCCTCAGACCCTTTTAGTCAGTGTGGAAAATCTCTAGCAGTGGCGCCCGA
ACAGGGACTTGAAAGCGAAAGGGAAACCAGAGGAGCTCTCTCGACGCAGGACTCGGCTTGCTGAAGCGCG
CACGGCAAGAGGCGAGGGGCGGCGACTGGTGAGTACGCCAAAAATTTTGACTAGCGGAGGCTAGAAGGAG
AGAGATGGGTGCGAGAGCGTCAGTATTAAGCGGGGGAGAATTAGATCGCGATGGGAAAAAATTCGGTTAA
GGCCAGGGGGAAAGAAAAAATATAAATTAAAACATATAGTATGGGCAAGCAGGGAGCTAGAACGATTCGC
AGTTAATCCTGGCCTGTTAGAAACATCAGAAGGCTGTAGACAAATACTGGGACAGCTACAACCATCCCTT
CAGACAGGATCAGAAGAACTTAGATCATTATATAATACAGTAGCAACCCTCTATTGTGTGCATCAAAGGA
TAGAGATAAAAGACACCAAGGAAGCTTTAGACAAGATAGAGGAAGAGCAAAACAAAAGTAAGACCACCGC
ACAGCAAGCGGCCGCTGATCTTCAGACCTGGAGGAGGAGATATGAGGGACAATTGGAGAAGTGAATTATA
TAAATATAAAGTAGTAAAAATTGAACCATTAGGAGTAGCACCCACCAAGGCAAAGAGAAGAGTGGTGCAG
AGAGAAAAAAGAGCAGTGGGAATAGGAGCTTTGTTCCTTGGGTTCTTGGGAGCAGCAGGAAGCACTATGG
GCGCAGCGTCAATGACGCTGACGGTACAGGCCAGACAATTATTGTCTGGTATAGTGCAGCAGCAGAACAA
TTTGCTGAGGGCTATTGAGGCGCAACAGCATCTGTTGCAACTCACAGTCTGGGGCATCAAGCAGCTCCAG
GCAAGAATCCTGGCTGTGGAAAGATACCTAAAGGATCAACAGCTCCTGGGGATTTGGGGTTGCTCTGGAA
AACTCATTTGCACCACTGCTGTGCCTTGGAATGCTAGTTGGAGTAATAAATCTCTGGAACAGATTTGGAA
TCACACGACCTGGATGGAGTGGGACAGAGAAATTAACAATTACACAAGCTTAATACACTCCTTAATTGAA
GAATCGCAAAACCAGCAAGAAAAGAATGAACAAGAATTATTGGAATTAGATAAATGGGCAAGTTTGTGGA
ATTGGTTTAACATAACAAATTGGCTGTGGTATATAAAATTATTCATAATGATAGTAGGAGGCTTGGTAGG
TTTAAGAATAGTTTTTGCTGTACTTTCTATAGTGAATAGAGTTAGGCAGGGATATTCACCATTATCGTTT
CAGACCCACCTCCCAACCCCGAGGGGACCCGACAGGCCCGAAGGAATAGAAGAAGAAGGTGGAGAGAGAG
ACAGAGACAGATCCATTCGATTAGTGAACGGATCGGCACTGCGTGCGCCAATTCTGCAGACAAATGGCAG
TATTCATCCACAATTTTAAAAGAAAAGGGGGGATTGGGGGGTACAGTGCAGGGGAAAGAATAGTAGACAT
AATAGCAACAGACATACAAACTAAAGAATTACAAAAACAAATTACAAAAATTCAAAATTTTCGGGTTTAT
TACAGGGACAGCAGAGATCCAGTTTGGTTAATTAGCTAGCGAGGGCCTATTTCCCATGATTCCTTCATAT
TTGCATATACGATACAAGGCTGTTAGAGAGATAATTGGAATTAATTTGACTGTAAACACAAAGATATTAG
TACAAAATACGTGACGTAGAAAGTAATAATTTCTTGGGTAGTTTGCAGTTTTAAAATTATGTTTTAAAAT
GGACTATCATATGCTTACCGTAACTTGAAAGTATTTCGATTTCTTGGCTTTATATATCTTGTGGAAAGGA
CGAAACACCGGGGACTAAGGGTGGAGTTG
