>Addgene plasmid #125491 | lentiSAMv2 CRY2-TSS-guide3 | depositor partial sequence | sequence record 240160 | Guide RNA, MS2 stem loops
NNNNNNNNTNANTTCTTNNNNNTATATATCTTGTGGAAGGACGAAACACCGGGGACTAAGGGTGGAGTTG
GTTTTAGAGCTAGGCCAACATGAGGATCACCCATGTCTGCAGGGCCTAGCAAGTTAAAATAAGGCTAGTC
CGTTATCAACTTGGCCAACATGAGGATCACCCATGTCTGCAGGGCCAAGTGGCACCGAGTCGGTGCTTTT
TTTGGATCCTAGGTCTTGAAAGGAGTGGGAATTGGCTCCGGTGCCCGTCAGTGGGCAGAGCGCACATCGC
CCACAGTCCCCGAGAAGTTGGGGGGAGGGGTCGGCAATTGATCCGGTGCCTAGAGAAGGTGGCGCGGGGT
AAACTGGGAAAGTGATGTCGTGTACTGGCTCCGCCTTTTTCCCGAGGGTGGGGGAGAACCGTATATAAGT
GCAGTAGTCGCCGTGAACGTTCTTTTTCGCAACGGGTTTGCCGCCAGAACACAGGCGTACGGCCACCATG
AAAAGGCCGGCGGCCACGAAAAAGGCCGGCCAGGCAAAAAAGAAAAAGGACAAGAAGTACAGCATCGGCC
TGGCCATCGGCACCAACTCTGTGGGCTGGGCCGTGATCACCGACGAGTACAAGGTGCCCAGCAAGAAATT
CAAGGTGCTGGGCAACACCGACCGGCACAGCATCANGAAGAACCTGATCGGAGCCCTGCTGTTCGACAGC
GGCGAAACAGCCGAGGCCACCCGGCTGAAGAGAACCGCCAGAATAAGATACACCANANGGAAGAACCGGA
TCTGCTATCTGCAAGANATCTTCAGCAACGAGATGGCCAATGGTGGACGACAANNTTCTTCCANNNACTG
GAAGAAGTCCTACTTGNNGGAAAGNCGATAAGAANNNNCTANNNAGTNNNCCNNTCTTCTGGTAACTTCA
TNGTATGAAGNTGAGTCNTAACT
